>Addgene plasmid #221713 | pCS2+-FLAG3-drAgo2D-A | addgene full sequence | sequence record 449652 | Addgene NGS Result
CGCCATTCTGCCTGGGGACGTCGGAGCAAGCTTGATTTAGGTGACACTATAGAATACAAGCTACTTGTTC
TTTTTGCAGGATCCATGGACTACAAAGACCATGACGGAGATTACAAAGACCACGACATCGACTACAAGGA
TGACGATGACAAGGGAGGATATCCCATTGGAGCAGCTGGTGCTACTGAGCTGTTTCAGGGACGTCCGTCT
TCAGGGTCAGATGTTTCTGCTCCTGCGTCTCCTCCAGCACCACAAGAATATGTCTTCAAACCACCTCAGC
GGCCAGACTTTGGCACAATGGGTAGGACAATCAAGCTTCAGGCCAACTTCTTTGAAATGGAAATTCCCAA
GTTGGAGGTTTATCATTATGAAATAGACATCAAGCCTGAGAAATGCCCACGGAGAGTTAACCGTGAAATA
GTTGAGCACATGGTCCAGCACTTTAAAACGCAGATCTTTGGAGATCGAAAGCCTGTGTATGATGGGAGGA
AGAATCTCTACACTGCCATGCCTTTACCCATTGGAAGAGACAAAGTGGAGCTGGAGGTCACGATTCCTGG
GGAGGGAAAAGACAGGAGCTTTAAAGTCGCTATAAAGTGGATGTCCTGTGTCAGTCTGCAAGCTTTGCAT
GAAGCACTCTCTGGACGGCTACCAAACATCCCTTTCGAGACCATTCAGGCTCTGGATGTTGTCATGAGAC
ATTTGCCCTCTATGAGGTACACCCCAGTCGGACGTTCATTCTTCACTCCATCGGAGGGCTGCTCTAACCC
TCTTGGTGGAGGAAGAGAAGTTTGGTTTGGTTTTCATCAGTCTGTTCGGCCATCACTCTGGAAGATGATG
CTCAACATTGATGTGTCTGCCACTGCGTTCTACAAAGCTCAACCCGTCATTGAATTCATGTGTGAGGTTT
TGGATTTTAAAAGCATCGAAGAGCAGCAAAAGCCCTTAACAGATTCCCAAAGAGTGAAGTTTACCAAGGA
GATCAAGGGTTTGAAGGTTGAAATTACTCACTGTGGACAAATGAAGAGGAAGTACAGAGTGTGTAATGTG
ACGAGAAGACCAGCCAGCCATCAAACGTTTCCTTTGCAGCAAGAGAATGGTCAGACCATTGAATGCACTG
TCGCCCAGTACTTCAAGGATAAGTACAAACTGGTGCTTCGATACCCACATCTCCCATGTTTACAAGTTGG
TCAGGAGCAGAAACACACCTACCTTCCGTTGGAGGTCTGCAACATTGTAGCCGGGCAGCGATGCATCAAG
AAACTGACAGACAATCAGACCTCCACTATGATACGTGCCACAGCCAGGTCTGCGCCCGACCGTCAGGACG
AGATCAGCAAACTGATGAGAAGTGCCAACTTCAATACAGATCCTTATGTGCGTGAGTTTGGAGTCATGGT
AAGAGACGATATGACTGAAGTCAATGGTCGGGTTCTTCAAGCACCGTCGATTCTCTATGGTGGAAGGAAC
AAAGCAATAGCAACCCCAGTCCAGGGCGTGTGGGACATGAGGAACAAGCAGTTCCACACAGGGATTGAAA
TCAAAGTTTGGGCCATTGCCTGCTTTGCCCCACAGAGGCAGTGCACAGAACTCCTGCTGAAGGCCTTCAC
TGACCAGCTTCGTAAGATCTCACGTGATGCTGGGATGCCCATTCAGGGCCAGCCGTGCTTTTGCAAATAC
GCCCAGGGAGCAGACAGTGTGGAGCCCATGTTCAAACACCTCAAGTACACTTATCAAGGGTTACAGTTGG
TGGTGGTCATCTTACCCGGCAAGACTCCTGTTTATGCTGAGGTGAAGCGTGTTGGAGACACTGTTCTCGG
CATGGCCACGCAGTGTGTCCAGGTGAAGAATGTGCAGAAGACCACACCTCAAACCCTTTCTAACCTCTGC
CTCAAGATTAACGTCAAACTGGGTGGAGTCAACAACATTCTTCTTCCACAGGGCAGGCCCTTGGTGTTCC
AGCAACCAGTTATCTTTTTAGGTGCAGATGTGACTCATCCACCAGCTGGAGATGGCAAGAAACCCTCAAT
TGCTGCTGTCGTTGGCAGTATGGATGCCCACCCAAGCAGATACTGTGCCACAGTGCGGGTCCAGCAGCAC
CGGCAGGACATCATTCAGGATCTGGCAACCATGGTCAGAGAGTTACTCATCCAGTTCTACAAATCCACAC
GCTTCAAACCAACACGCATCATCTACTACAGAGCCGGCATCTCTGAAGGCCAGTTTAACCAGGTTCTACA
GCATGAGCTGCTGGCTATTCGTGAGGCCTGCATCAAGCTGGAGAAAGATTATCAGCCGGGTATCACCTTC
GTTGTAGTACAGAAGAGACACCACACCAGACTCTTCTGCATGGACAGGAACGAACGGGTTGGAAAGAGTG
GAAACATCCCTGCTGGCACCACTGTCGACACCAAAATTACTCATCCATTCGAGTTTGACTTTTATCTTTG
CAGTCATGCTGGAATTCAGGGAACCAGTAGGCCGTCCCACTATCATGTGCTGTGGGACGACAACCATTTC
ACCTCTGACGAGCTGCAGGTCCTCACCTACCAGCTGTGCCACACCTATGTTCGCTGCACCCGCTCGGTCT
CCATTCCTGCACCAGCCTATTACGCCCACTTGGTGGCGTTTCGCGCCCGCTACCACTTGGTTGACAAAGA
ACATGACAGTGCTGAAGGCAGTCACACATCAGGTCAGAGTAACGGCAGAGATCAACAAGCCCTGGCCAAA
GCTGTGCAGATCCACCAGGACACACTGCGCACCATGTACTTCGCCTGACTCGACTCGAGAATCTAGACTA
CCTGCACTGTGAGCACTTTGATAAGACTACCTGCACTGTGAGCACTTTGATAAGACTACCTGCACTGTGA
GCACTTTGCTAGAACTATAGTGAGTCGTATTACGTAGATCCAGACATGATAAGATACATTGATGAGTTTG
GACAAACCACAACTAGAATGCAGTGAAAAAAATGCTTTATTTGTGAAATTTGTGATGCTATTGCTTTATT
TGTAACCATTATAAGCTGCAATAAACAAGTTAACAACAACAATTGCATTCATTTTATGTTTCAGGTTCAG
GGGGAGGTGTGGGAGGTTTTTTAATTCGCGGCCGCGGCGCCAATGCATTGGGCCCGGTACCCAGCTTTTG
TTCCCTTTAGTGAGGGTTAATTGCGCGCTTGGCGTAATCATGGTCATAGCTGTTTCCTGTGTGAAATTGT
TATCCGCTCACAATTCCACACAACATACGAGCCGGGAGCATAAAGTGTAAAGCCTGGGGTGCCTAATGAG
TGAGCTAACTCACATTAATTGCGTTGCGCTCACTGCCCGCTTTCCAGTCGGGAAACCTGTCGTGCCAGCT
GCATTAATGAATCGGCCAACGCGCGGGGAGAGGCGGTTTGCGTATTGGGCGCTCTTCCGCTTCCTCGCTC
ACTGACTCGCTGCGCTCGGTCGTTCGGCTGCGGCGAGCGGTATCAGCTCACTCAAAGGCGGTAATACGGT
TATCCACAGAATCAGGGGATAACGCAGGAAAGAACATGTGAGCAAAAGGCCAGCAAAAGGCCAGGAACCG
TAAAAAGGCCGCGTTGCTGGCGTTTTTCCATAGGCTCCGCCCCCCTGACGAGCATCACAAAAATCGACGC
TCAAGTCAGAGGTGGCGAAACCCGACAGGACTATAAAGATACCAGGCGTTTCCCCCTGGAAGCTCCCTCG
TGCGCTCTCCTGTTCCGACCCTGCCGCTTACCGGATACCTGTCCGCCTTTCTCCCTTCGGGAAGCGTGGC
GCTTTCTCATAGCTCACGCTGTAGGTATCTCAGTTCGGTGTAGGTCGTTCGCTCCAAGCTGGGCTGTGTG
CACGAACCCCCCGTTCAGCCCGACCGCTGCGCCTTATCCGGTAACTATCGTCTTGAGTCCAACCCGGTAA
GACACGACTTATCGCCACTGGCAGCAGCCACTGGTAACAGGATTAGCAGAGCGAGGTATGTAGGCGGTGC
TACAGAGTTCTTGAAGTGGTGGCCTAACTACGGCTACACTAGAAGAACAGTATTTGGTATCTGCGCTCTG
CTGAAGCCAGTTACCTTCGGAAAAAGAGTTGGTAGCTCTTGATCCGGCAAACAAACCACCGCTGGTAGCG
GTGGTTTTTTTGTTTGCAAGCAGCAGATTACGCGCAGAAAAAAAGGATCTCAAGAAGATCCTTTGATCTT
TTCTACGGGGTCTGACGCTCAGTGGAACGAAAACTCACGTTAAGGGATTTTGGTCATGAGATTATCAAAA
AGGATCTTCACCTAGATCCTTTTAAATTAAAAATGAAGTTTTAAATCAATCTAAAGTATATATGAGTAAA
CTTGGTCTGACAGTTACCAATGCTTAATCAGTGAGGCACCTATCTCAGCGATCTGTCTATTTCGTTCATC
CATAGTTGCCTGACTCCCCGTCGTGTAGATAACTACGATACGGGAGGGCTTACCATCTGGCCCCAGTGCT
GCAATGATACCGCGAGACCCACGCTCACCGGCTCCAGATTTATCAGCAATAAACCAGCCAGCCGGAAGGG
CCGAGCGCAGAAGTGGTCCTGCAACTTTATCCGCCTCCATCCAGTCTATTAATTGTTGCCGGGAAGCTAG
AGTAAGTAGTTCGCCAGTTAATAGTTTGCGCAACGTTGTTGCCATTGCTACAGGCATCGTGGTGTCACGC
TCGTCGTTTGGTATGGCTTCATTCAGCTCCGGTTCCCAACGATCAAGGCGAGTTACATGATCCCCCATGT
TGTGCAAAAAAGCGGTTAGCTCCTTCGGTCCTCCGATCGTTGTCAGAAGTAAGTTGGCCGCAGTGTTATC
ACTCATGGTTATGGCAGCACTGCATAATTCTCTTACTGTCATGCCATCCGTAAGATGCTTTTCTGTGACT
GGTGAGTACTCAACCAAGTCATTCTGAGAATAGTGTATGCGGCGACCGAGTTGCTCTTGCCCGGCGTCAA
TACGGGATAATACCGCGCCACATAGCAGAACTTTAAAAGTGCTCATCATTGGAAAACGTTCTTCGGGGCG
AAAACTCTCAAGGATCTTACCGCTGTTGAGATCCAGTTCGATGTAACCCACTCGTGCACCCAACTGATCT
TCAGCATCTTTTACTTTCACCAGCGTTTCTGGGTGAGCAAAAACAGGAAGGCAAAATGCCGCAAAAAAGG
GAATAAGGGCGACACGGAAATGTTGAATACTCATACTCTTCCTTTTTCAATATTATTGAAGCATTTATCA
GGGTTATTGTCTCATGAGCGGATACATATTTGAATGTATTTAGAAAAATAAACAAATAGGGGTTCCGCGC
ACATTTCCCCGAAAAGTGCCACCTAAATTGTAAGCGTTAATATTTTGTTAAAATTCGCGTTAAATTTTTG
TTAAATCAGCTCATTTTTTAACCAATAGGCCGAAATCGGCAAAATCCCTTATAAATCAAAAGAATAGACC
GAGATAGGGT
[37 nt withheld, positions 5471-5507]
AAAGAACGTGGACTCCAACGTCAAAGG
[49 nt withheld, positions 5535-5583]
T
[91 nt withheld, positions 5585-5675]
G
[124 nt withheld, positions 5677-5800]
CCCATTCGCCATTCAGGCTGCGCAACTGTTGGGAAGGGCGATCGGTGCGGGCCTCTTCGCTATTACGCCA
GTCGACCGCCAATTCAATATGGCGTATATGGACTCATGCCAATTCAATATGGTGGATCTGGACCTGTGCC
AATTCAATATGGCGTATATGGACTCGTGCCAATTCAATATGGTGGATCTGGACCCCAGCCAATTCAATAT
GGCGGACTTGGCACCATGCCAATTCAATATGGCGGACCTGGCACTGTGCCAACTGGGGAGGGGTCTACTT
GGCACGGTGCCAAGTTTGAGGAGGGGTCTTGGCCCTGTGCCAAGTCCGCCATATTGAATTGGCATGGTGC
CAATAATGGCGGCCATATTGGCTATATGCCAGGATCAATATATAGGCAATATCCAATATGGCCCTATGCC
AATATGGCTATTGGCCAGGTTCAATACTATGTATTGGCCCTATGCCATATAGTATTCCATATATGGGTTT
TCCTATTGACGTAGATAGCCCCTCCCAATGGGCGGTCCCATATACCATATATGGGGCTTCCTAATACCGC
CCATAGCCACTCCCCCATTGACGTCAATGGTCTCTATATATGGTCTTTCCTATTGACGTCATATGGGCGG
TCCTATTGACGTATATGGCGCCTCCCCCATTGACGTCAATTACGGTAAATGGCCCGCCTGGCTCAATGCC
CATTGACGTCAATAGGACCACCCACCATTGACGTCAATGGGATGGCTCATTGCCCATTCATATCCGTTCT
CACGCCCCCTATTGACGTCAATGACGGTAAATGGCCCACTTGGCAGTACATCAATATCTATTAATAGTAA
CTTGGCAAGTACATTACTATTGGAAGTACGCCAGGGTACATTGGCAGTACTCCCATTGACGTCAATGGCG
GTAAATGGCCCGCGATGGCTGCCAAGTACATCCCCATTGACGTCAATGGGGAGGGGCAATGACGCAAATG
GGCGTTCCATTGACGTAAATGGGCGGTAGGCGTGCCTAATGGGAGGTCTATATAAGCAATGCTCGTTTAG
GGAAC
Features (pLannotate 1.2.2; 16 found; start..end, strand, type, name):
     35..53      +  promoter       SP6 promoter: promoter for bacteriophage SP6 RNA polymerase
    133..153     +  CDS            FLAG (fragment): FLAG® epitope tag, followed by an enterokinase cleavage site
    229..2775    +  CDS            AGO2: AGO2_HUMAN - Also known as EIF2C2. Experimental evidence at protein level: Swiss-Prot protein existence level 1. Required for RNA-mediated gene silencing (RNAi) by the RNA- induced silencing complex (RISC). The 'minimal RISC' appears to include AGO2 bound to a short guide RNA such as a microRNA (miRNA) or short interfering RNA (siRNA). These guide RNAs direct RISC to complementary mRNAs that are targets for RISC-mediated gene silencing. The precise mechanism of gene silencing depends on the degree of complementarity between the miRNA or siRNA and its target. Binding of RISC to a perfectly comp
   2885..2902    -  promoter       T7 promoter (fragment): promoter for bacteriophage T7 RNA polymerase
   2907..3041    -  polyA_signal   SV40 poly(A) signal: SV40 polyadenylation signal
   3154..3172    -  promoter       T3 promoter: promoter for bacteriophage T3 RNA polymerase
   3217..3233    -  protein_bind   lac operator: The lac repressor binds to the lac operator to inhibit transcription in E. coli. This inhibition can be relieved by adding lactose or isopropyl-β-D-thiogalactopyranoside (IPTG). lac repressor encoded by lacI
   3241..3271    -  promoter       lac promoter: promoter for the E. coli lac operon
   3286..3307    -  protein_bind   CAP binding site: CAP binding activates transcription in the presence of cAMP. E. coli catabolite activator protein
   3320..3412    -  CDS            lacI (fragment): lac repressor; lacI; The lac repressor binds to the lac operator to inhibit transcription in E. coli. This inhibition can be relieved by adding lactose or isopropyl-β-D-thiogalactopyranoside (IPTG).
   3595..4183    -  rep_origin     ori: high-copy-number ColE1/pMB1/pBR322/pUC origin of replication
   4354..5214    -  CDS            AmpR: β-lactamase; bla; confers resistance to ampicillin, carbenicillin, and related antibiotics
   5215..5319    -  promoter       AmpR promoter: bla
   5372..5800    -  rep_origin     f1 ori (sequence partly withheld): f1 bacteriophage origin of replication; arrow indicates direction of (+) strand synthesis
   5805..5871    -  CDS            lacZα (fragment): LacZα fragment of β-galactosidase; lacZ fragment
   5878..6855    +  promoter       CMV IE94 promoter: enhancer/promoter region of simian cytomegalovirus major immediate early transcription unit IE94
