[The description below was written by a language model from this plasmid's Addgene catalogue record and pLannotate feature annotations shown in this document.]
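Description:
pCS2+-FLAG3-drAgo2D-A is a 6,855-nt expression plasmid built on the pCS2+ backbone, a vector widely used for expressing proteins in zebrafish and frog embryos. It is maintained in E. coli through a high-copy ColE1/pUC-type origin and selected with ampicillin via the β-lactamase gene. An f1 phage origin and remnants of the lac region (lac promoter and operator, CAP site, lacI and lacZα fragments) are backbone carry-overs with no evident role in the payload.

The insert encodes zebrafish (D. rerio) Argonaute2 with an N-terminal 3xFLAG tag and a D683A substitution in the active site. The aspartate lies in the slicer catalytic centre of Ago2, so the change is presumably meant to abolish endonucleolytic target cleavage, making the protein a catalytically inactive control, although the record states only the mutation and its location. The annotation software labelled the coding region by homology to human AGO2 and detected only a fragment of the FLAG tag, but the catalogue fields identify it as the zebrafish gene with a triple FLAG epitope, which allows detection or immunopurification.

The simian CMV IE94 enhancer/promoter sits upstream of the coding sequence, wrapping around the numbering origin of the circular map, and drives expression in embryo cells, with the SV40 polyadenylation signal downstream. An SP6 promoter lies between the CMV element and the insert, the usual pCS2+ arrangement for in vitro synthesis of mRNA for embryo injection, while T7 and T3 promoters flank the polyadenylation region in the reverse orientation. The stated purpose is expression of the tagged mutant Ago2 in zebrafish embryos, in the context of work on the cleavage activity of fish Argonaute2.
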