Addgene plasmid #221713: pCS2+-FLAG3-drAgo2D-A
Purpose: Expression of zebrafish Ago2 with D683A mutation and N-terminal 3xFLAG tag in zebrafish embryos.
Depositing lab: David Bartel. Depositing organization: Whitehead Institute for Biomedical Research. Publication: A Seed Mismatch Enhances Argonaute2-Catalyzed Cleavage and Partially Rescues Severely Impaired Cleavage Found in Fish. Chen GR, Sive H, Bartel DP. Mol Cell. 2017 Dec 21;68(6):1095-1107.e5. doi: 10.1016/j.molcel.2017.11.032. PubMed 29272705.
Backbone
  Vector backbone: pCS2+
  Vector type: Fish expression
Growth in bacteria
  Bacterial resistance: Ampicillin, 100 μg/mL
  Growth temperature: 37°C
  Growth strain: DH5alpha
  Copy number: High Copy
Gene/Insert
  Gene/Insert name: drAgo2D-A
  Species: D. rerio (zebrafish)
  Mutation: D683A in active site
  Entrez Gene: ago2
  Promoter: simian CMV IE94
  Tag / fusion protein: 3xFLAG (N terminal on insert)
  Cloning method: Gibson Cloning
Terms and licenses: Academic/Nonprofit Terms; Industry Terms: Not Available to Industry
How to cite: pCS2+-FLAG3-drAgo2D-A was a gift from David Bartel (Addgene plasmid # 221713 ; http://n2t.net/addgene:221713 ; RRID:Addgene_221713)
